Addgene plasmid #222906: pX330_FIGLA_cterm1
Purpose: Cas9/sgRNA plasmid for targeting FIGLA
Depositing lab: George Church. Depositing organization: Harvard Medical School. Publication: Rapid Human Oogonia-like Cell Specification via Combinatorial Transcription Factor-Directed Differentiation. Pierson Smela M, Kramme CC, Fortuna PRJ, Wolf B, Srikar Kavirayuni V, Adams J, Ma C, Velychko S, Widocki U, Goel S, Chen T, Vincoff S, Dong E, Kohman RE, Kobayashi M, Shioda T, Church GM, Chatterjee P. bioRxiv 2022.07.11.499564 10.1101/2022.07.11.499564.
Backbone
  Vector backbone: pX330
  Vector type: CRISPR
Growth in bacteria
  Bacterial resistance: Ampicillin, 100 μg/mL
  Growth temperature: 37°C
  Growth strain: NEB Stable
  Copy number: High Copy
Gene/Insert
  Gene/Insert name: Cas9, FIGLA sgRNA 1
  gRNA/shRNA sequence: TATGAAAAATGAAAAGGCCC
  Species: H. sapiens (human), Synthetic
  Entrez Gene: FIGLA (a.k.a. BHLHC8, FIGALPHA, POF6)
  Cloning method: Golden Gate
Terms and licenses: Academic/Nonprofit Terms; Industry Terms: Not Available to Industry
Depositor comments: Please visit https://doi.org/10.1101/2022.07.11.499564 for bioRxiv preprint
How to cite: pX330_FIGLA_cterm1 was a gift from George Church (Addgene plasmid # 222906 ; http://n2t.net/addgene:222906 ; RRID:Addgene_222906)
