[The description below was written by a language model from this plasmid's Addgene catalogue record and pLannotate feature annotations shown in this document.]
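Description:
pX330_FIGLA_cterm1 is an all-in-one CRISPR plasmid built on the pX330 backbone that co-expresses Streptococcus pyogenes Cas9 and a single guide RNA directed against the human FIGLA gene, which encodes a germline basic helix-loop-helix transcription factor. It is a non-viral mammalian expression plasmid of about 8.5 kb, propagated in E. coli at high copy from a ColE1/pUC-type origin and selected with ampicillin through the β-lactamase (AmpR) gene. An f1 phage origin is also present. The feature table also annotates a single AAV2 inverted terminal repeat downstream of the Cas9 cassette. With only one ITR annotated, nothing in the record indicates that the plasmid is meant for AAV packaging.

Two expression units sit in tandem. A human U6 RNA polymerase III promoter drives the sgRNA, in which the 20-nt FIGLA-specific spacer (inserted by Golden Gate cloning) lies immediately upstream of the S. pyogenes guide scaffold. A second partial scaffold fragment is annotated just after it. Downstream, a hybrid promoter made of the CMV enhancer, the chicken β-actin promoter and a hybrid intron drives Cas9. The annotation software splits Cas9 into contiguous N- and C-terminal segments, but together these form one continuous coding region. It ends in a nucleoplasmin bipartite nuclear localization signal and is followed by a bovine growth hormone polyadenylation signal.

The stated purpose is Cas9/sgRNA targeting of FIGLA. The "cterm1" name suggests that this is the first of several guides cutting near the C-terminal end of the coding sequence, as would suit knock-in of a tag or reporter, but the record does not state this. It was deposited with a study on transcription factor-directed differentiation of human oogonia-like cells.
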