Features (pLannotate 1.2.2; 18 found; start..end, strand, type, name):
      1..241     +  promoter       U6 promoter: RNA polymerase III promoter for human U6 snRNA
    271..346     +  misc_RNA       gRNA scaffold: guide RNA scaffold for the Streptococcus pyogenes CRISPR/Cas9 system
    353..396     +  misc_RNA       gRNA scaffold (fragment): guide RNA scaffold for the Streptococcus pyogenes CRISPR/Cas9 system
    443..728     +  enhancer       CMV enhancer: human cytomegalovirus immediate early enhancer; contains an 18-bp deletion relative to the standard CMV enhancer
    730..1005    +  promoter       chicken β-actin promoter: No description available
   1006..1233    +  intron         hybrid intron: hybrid between chicken β-actin (CBA) and minute virus of mice (MMV) introns (Gray et al., 2011)
   1371..2972    +  CDS            Cas9(N): N-terminal portion of Streptococcus pyogenes Cas9 (Zetsche et al., 2015)
   2973..5471    +  CDS            Cas9(C): C-terminal portion of Streptococcus pyogenes Cas9 (Zetsche et al., 2015)
   5472..5519    +  CDS            nucleoplasmin NLS: bipartite nuclear localization signal from nucleoplasmin
   5553..5664    +  polyA_signal   bGH poly(A) signal: bovine growth hormone polyadenylation signal
   5769..5909    +  repeat_region  AAV2 ITR: inverted terminal repeat of adeno-associated virus serotype 2 inverted
   5914..5965    -  misc_feature   bom (fragment): basis of mobility region from pBR322
   5984..6439    +  rep_origin     f1 ori (sequence partly withheld): f1 bacteriophage origin of replication; arrow indicates direction of (+) strand synthesis
   6440..6489    -  misc_feature   bom (fragment): basis of mobility region from pBR322
   6591..6626    -  CDS            rop (fragment): Rop protein, which maintains plasmids at low copy number; rop
   6721..6825    +  promoter       AmpR promoter: bla
   6826..7686    +  CDS            AmpR: β-lactamase; bla; confers resistance to ampicillin, carbenicillin, and related antibiotics
   7857..8445    +  rep_origin     ori: high-copy-number ColE1/pMB1/pBR322/pUC origin of replication
>Addgene plasmid #222906 | pX330_FIGLA_cterm1 | addgene full sequence | sequence record 439896 | Addgene NGS Result
GAGGGCCTATTTCCCATGATTCCTTCATATTTGCATATACGATACAAGGCTGTTAGAGAGATAATTGGAA
TTAATTTGACTGTAAACACAAAGATATTAGTACAAAATACGTGACGTAGAAAGTAATAATTTCTTGGGTA
GTTTGCAGTTTTAAAATTATGTTTTAAAATGGACTATCATATGCTTACCGTAACTTGAAAGTATTTCGAT
TTCTTGGCTTTATATATCTTGTGGAAAGGACGAAACACCGTATGAAAAATGAAAAGGCCCGTTTTAGAGC
TAGAAATAGCAAGTTAAAATAAGGCTAGTCCGTTATCAACTTGAAAAAGTGGCACCGAGTCGGTGCTTTT
TTGTTTTAGAGCTAGAAATAGCAAGTTAAAATAAGGCTAGTCCGTTTTTAGCGCGTGCGCCAATTCTGCA
GACAAATGGCTCTAGAGGTACCCGTTACATAACTTACGGTAAATGGCCCGCCTGGCTGACCGCCCAACGA
CCCCCGCCCATTGACGTCAATAGTAACGCCAATAGGGACTTTCCATTGACGTCAATGGGTGGAGTATTTA
CGGTAAACTGCCCACTTGGCAGTACATCAAGTGTATCATATGCCAAGTACGCCCCCTATTGACGTCAATG
ACGGTAAATGGCCCGCCTGGCATTGTGCCCAGTACATGACCTTATGGGACTTTCCTACTTGGCAGTACAT
CTACGTATTAGTCATCGCTATTACCATGGTCGAGGTGAGCCCCACGTTCTGCTTCACTCTCCCCATCTCC
CCCCCCTCCCCACCCCCAATTTTGTATTTATTTATTTTTTAATTATTTTGTGCAGCGATGGGGGCGGGGG
GGGGGGGGGCGCGCGCCAGGCGGGGCGGGGCGGGGCGAGGGGCGGGGCGGGGCGAGGCGGAGAGGTGCGG
CGGCAGCCAATCAGAGCGGCGCGCTCCGAAAGTTTCCTTTTATGGCGAGGCGGCGGCGGCGGCGGCCCTA
TAAAAAGCGAAGCGCGCGGCGGGCGGGAGTCGCTGCGCGCTGCCTTCGCCCCGTGCCCCGCTCCGCCGCC
GCCTCGCGCCGCCCGCCCCGGCTCTGACTGACCGCGTTACTCCCACAGGTGAGCGGGCGGGACGGCCCTT
CTCCTCCGGGCTGTAATTAGCTGAGCAAGAGGTAAGGGTTTAAGGGATGGTTGGTTGGTGGGGTATTAAT
GTTTAATTACCTGGAGCACCTGCCTGAAATCACTTTTTTTCAGGTTGGACCGGTGCCACCATGGACTATA
AGGACCACGACGGAGACTACAAGGATCATGATATTGATTACAAAGACGATGACGATAAGATGGCCCCAAA
GAAGAAGCGGAAGGTCGGTATCCACGGAGTCCCAGCAGCCGACAAGAAGTACAGCATCGGCCTGGACATC
GGCACCAACTCTGTGGGCTGGGCCGTGATCACCGACGAGTACAAGGTGCCCAGCAAGAAATTCAAGGTGC
TGGGCAACACCGACCGGCACAGCATCAAGAAGAACCTGATCGGAGCCCTGCTGTTCGACAGCGGCGAAAC
AGCCGAGGCCACCCGGCTGAAGAGAACCGCCAGAAGAAGATACACCAGACGGAAGAACCGGATCTGCTAT
CTGCAAGAGATCTTCAGCAACGAGATGGCCAAGGTGGACGACAGCTTCTTCCACAGACTGGAAGAGTCCT
TCCTGGTGGAAGAGGATAAGAAGCACGAGCGGCACCCCATCTTCGGCAACATCGTGGACGAGGTGGCCTA
CCACGAGAAGTACCCCACCATCTACCACCTGAGAAAGAAACTGGTGGACAGCACCGACAAGGCCGACCTG
CGGCTGATCTATCTGGCCCTGGCCCACATGATCAAGTTCCGGGGCCACTTCCTGATCGAGGGCGACCTGA
ACCCCGACAACAGCGACGTGGACAAGCTGTTCATCCAGCTGGTGCAGACCTACAACCAGCTGTTCGAGGA
AAACCCCATCAACGCCAGCGGCGTGGACGCCAAGGCCATCCTGTCTGCCAGACTGAGCAAGAGCAGACGG
CTGGAAAATCTGATCGCCCAGCTGCCCGGCGAGAAGAAGAATGGCCTGTTCGGAAACCTGATTGCCCTGA
GCCTGGGCCTGACCCCCAACTTCAAGAGCAACTTCGACCTGGCCGAGGATGCCAAACTGCAGCTGAGCAA
GGACACCTACGACGACGACCTGGACAACCTGCTGGCCCAGATCGGCGACCAGTACGCCGACCTGTTTCTG
GCCGCCAAGAACCTGTCCGACGCCATCCTGCTGAGCGACATCCTGAGAGTGAACACCGAGATCACCAAGG
CCCCCCTGAGCGCCTCTATGATCAAGAGATACGACGAGCACCACCAGGACCTGACCCTGCTGAAAGCTCT
CGTGCGGCAGCAGCTGCCTGAGAAGTACAAAGAGATTTTCTTCGACCAGAGCAAGAACGGCTACGCCGGC
TACATTGACGGCGGAGCCAGCCAGGAAGAGTTCTACAAGTTCATCAAGCCCATCCTGGAAAAGATGGACG
GCACCGAGGAACTGCTCGTGAAGCTGAACAGAGAGGACCTGCTGCGGAAGCAGCGGACCTTCGACAACGG
CAGCATCCCCCACCAGATCCACCTGGGAGAGCTGCACGCCATTCTGCGGCGGCAGGAAGATTTTTACCCA
TTCCTGAAGGACAACCGGGAAAAGATCGAGAAGATCCTGACCTTCCGCATCCCCTACTACGTGGGCCCTC
TGGCCAGGGGAAACAGCAGATTCGCCTGGATGACCAGAAAGAGCGAGGAAACCATCACCCCCTGGAACTT
CGAGGAAGTGGTGGACAAGGGCGCTTCCGCCCAGAGCTTCATCGAGCGGATGACCAACTTCGATAAGAAC
CTGCCCAACGAGAAGGTGCTGCCCAAGCACAGCCTGCTGTACGAGTACTTCACCGTGTATAACGAGCTGA
CCAAAGTGAAATACGTGACCGAGGGAATGAGAAAGCCCGCCTTCCTGAGCGGCGAGCAGAAAAAGGCCAT
CGTGGACCTGCTGTTCAAGACCAACCGGAAAGTGACCGTGAAGCAGCTGAAAGAGGACTACTTCAAGAAA
ATCGAGTGCTTCGACTCCGTGGAAATCTCCGGCGTGGAAGATCGGTTCAACGCCTCCCTGGGCACATACC
ACGATCTGCTGAAAATTATCAAGGACAAGGACTTCCTGGACAATGAGGAAAACGAGGACATTCTGGAAGA
TATCGTGCTGACCCTGACACTGTTTGAGGACAGAGAGATGATCGAGGAACGGCTGAAAACCTATGCCCAC
CTGTTCGACGACAAAGTGATGAAGCAGCTGAAGCGGCGGAGATACACCGGCTGGGGCAGGCTGAGCCGGA
AGCTGATCAACGGCATCCGGGACAAGCAGTCCGGCAAGACAATCCTGGATTTCCTGAAGTCCGACGGCTT
CGCCAACAGAAACTTCATGCAGCTGATCCACGACGACAGCCTGACCTTTAAAGAGGACATCCAGAAAGCC
CAGGTGTCCGGCCAGGGCGATAGCCTGCACGAGCACATTGCCAATCTGGCCGGCAGCCCCGCCATTAAGA
AGGGCATCCTGCAGACAGTGAAGGTGGTGGACGAGCTCGTGAAAGTGATGGGCCGGCACAAGCCCGAGAA
CATCGTGATCGAAATGGCCAGAGAGAACCAGACCACCCAGAAGGGACAGAAGAACAGCCGCGAGAGAATG
AAGCGGATCGAAGAGGGCATCAAAGAGCTGGGCAGCCAGATCCTGAAAGAACACCCCGTGGAAAACACCC
AGCTGCAGAACGAGAAGCTGTACCTGTACTACCTGCAGAATGGGCGGGATATGTACGTGGACCAGGAACT
GGACATCAACCGGCTGTCCGACTACGATGTGGACCATATCGTGCCTCAGAGCTTTCTGAAGGACGACTCC
ATCGACAACAAGGTGCTGACCAGAAGCGACAAGAACCGGGGCAAGAGCGACAACGTGCCCTCCGAAGAGG
TCGTGAAGAAGATGAAGAACTACTGGCGGCAGCTGCTGAACGCCAAGCTGATTACCCAGAGAAAGTTCGA
CAATCTGACCAAGGCCGAGAGAGGCGGCCTGAGCGAACTGGATAAGGCCGGCTTCATCAAGAGACAGCTG
GTGGAAACCCGGCAGATCACAAAGCACGTGGCACAGATCCTGGACTCCCGGATGAACACTAAGTACGACG
AGAATGACAAGCTGATCCGGGAAGTGAAAGTGATCACCCTGAAGTCCAAGCTGGTGTCCGATTTCCGGAA
GGATTTCCAGTTTTACAAAGTGCGCGAGATCAACAACTACCACCACGCCCACGACGCCTACCTGAACGCC
GTCGTGGGAACCGCCCTGATCAAAAAGTACCCTAAGCTGGAAAGCGAGTTCGTGTACGGCGACTACAAGG
TGTACGACGTGCGGAAGATGATCGCCAAGAGCGAGCAGGAAATCGGCAAGGCTACCGCCAAGTACTTCTT
CTACAGCAACATCATGAACTTTTTCAAGACCGAGATTACCCTGGCCAACGGCGAGATCCGGAAGCGGCCT
CTGATCGAGACAAACGGCGAAACCGGGGAGATCGTGTGGGATAAGGGCCGGGATTTTGCCACCGTGCGGA
AAGTGCTGAGCATGCCCCAAGTGAATATCGTGAAAAAGACCGAGGTGCAGACAGGCGGCTTCAGCAAAGA
GTCTATCCTGCCCAAGAGGAACAGCGATAAGCTGATCGCCAGAAAGAAGGACTGGGACCCTAAGAAGTAC
GGCGGCTTCGACAGCCCCACCGTGGCCTATTCTGTGCTGGTGGTGGCCAAAGTGGAAAAGGGCAAGTCCA
AGAAACTGAAGAGTGTGAAAGAGCTGCTGGGGATCACCATCATGGAAAGAAGCAGCTTCGAGAAGAATCC
CATCGACTTTCTGGAAGCCAAGGGCTACAAAGAAGTGAAAAAGGACCTGATCATCAAGCTGCCTAAGTAC
TCCCTGTTCGAGCTGGAAAACGGCCGGAAGAGAATGCTGGCCTCTGCCGGCGAACTGCAGAAGGGAAACG
AACTGGCCCTGCCCTCCAAATATGTGAACTTCCTGTACCTGGCCAGCCACTATGAGAAGCTGAAGGGCTC
CCCCGAGGATAATGAGCAGAAACAGCTGTTTGTGGAACAGCACAAGCACTACCTGGACGAGATCATCGAG
CAGATCAGCGAGTTCTCCAAGAGAGTGATCCTGGCCGACGCTAATCTGGACAAAGTGCTGTCCGCCTACA
ACAAGCACCGGGATAAGCCCATCAGAGAGCAGGCCGAGAATATCATCCACCTGTTTACCCTGACCAATCT
GGGAGCCCCTGCCGCCTTCAAGTACTTTGACACCACCATCGACCGGAAGAGGTACACCAGCACCAAAGAG
GTGCTGGACGCCACCCTGATCCACCAGAGCATCACCGGCCTGTACGAGACACGGATCGACCTGTCTCAGC
TGGGAGGCGACAAAAGGCCGGCGGCCACGAAAAAGGCCGGCCAGGCAAAAAAGAAAAAGTAAGAATTCCT
AGAGCTCGCTGATCAGCCTCGACTGTGCCTTCTAGTTGCCAGCCATCTGTTGTTTGCCCCTCCCCCGTGC
CTTCCTTGACCCTGGAAGGTGCCACTCCCACTGTCCTTTCCTAATAAAATGAGGAAATTGCATCGCATTG
TCTGAGTAGGTGTCATTCTATTCTGGGGGGTGGGGTGGGGCAGGACAGCAAGGGGGAGGATTGGGAAGAG
AATAGCAGGCATGCTGGGGAGCGGCCGCAGGAACCCCTAGTGATGGAGTTGGCCACTCCCTCTCTGCGCG
CTCGCTCGCTCACTGAGGCCGGGCGACCAAAGGTCGCCCGACGCCCGGGCTTTGCCCGGGCGGCCTCAGT
GAGCGAGCGAGCGCGCAGCTGCCTGCAGGGGCGCCTGATGCGGTATTTTCTCCTTACGCATCTGTGCGGT
ATTTCACACCGCATA
[95 nt withheld, positions 5966-6060]
T
[46 nt withheld, positions 6062-6107]
C
[141 nt withheld, positions 6109-6249]
CCTTTGACGTTGGAGTCCACGTTCTTT
[37 nt withheld, positions 6277-6313]
ACTCTATCTCGGGCTATTCTTTTGATTTATAAGGGATTTTGCCGATTTCGGTCTATTGGTTAAAAAATGA
GCTGATTTAACAAAAATTTAACGCGAATTTTAACAAAATATTAACGTTTACAATTTTATGGTGCACTCTC
AGTACAATCTGCTCTGATGCCGCATAGTTAAGCCAGCCCCGACACCCGCCAACACCCGCTGACGCGCCCT
GACGGGCTTGTCTGCTCCCGGCATCCGCTTACAGACAAGCTGTGACCGTCTCCGGGAGCTGCATGTGTCA
GAGGTTTTCACCGTCATCACCGAAACGCGCGAGACGAAAGGGCCTCGTGATACGCCTATTTTTATAGGTT
AATGTCATGATAATAATGGTTTCTTAGACGTCAGGTGGCACTTTTCGGGGAAATGTGCGCGGAACCCCTA
TTTGTTTATTTTTCTAAATACATTCAAATATGTATCCGCTCATGAGACAATAACCCTGATAAATGCTTCA
ATAATATTGAAAAAGGAAGAGTATGAGTATTCAACATTTCCGTGTCGCCCTTATTCCCTTTTTTGCGGCA
TTTTGCCTTCCTGTTTTTGCTCACCCAGAAACGCTGGTGAAAGTAAAAGATGCTGAAGATCAGTTGGGTG
CACGAGTGGGTTACATCGAACTGGATCTCAACAGCGGTAAGATCCTTGAGAGTTTTCGCCCCGAAGAACG
TTTTCCAATGATGAGCACTTTTAAAGTTCTGCTATGTGGCGCGGTATTATCCCGTATTGACGCCGGGCAA
GAGCAACTCGGTCGCCGCATACACTATTCTCAGAATGACTTGGTTGAGTACTCACCAGTCACAGAAAAGC
ATCTTACGGATGGCATGACAGTAAGAGAATTATGCAGTGCTGCCATAACCATGAGTGATAACACTGCGGC
CAACTTACTTCTGACAACGATCGGAGGACCGAAGGAGCTAACCGCTTTTTTGCACAACATGGGGGATCAT
GTAACTCGCCTTGATCGTTGGGAACCGGAGCTGAATGAAGCCATACCAAACGACGAGCGTGACACCACGA
TGCCTGTAGCAATGGCAACAACGTTGCGCAAACTATTAACTGGCGAACTACTTACTCTAGCTTCCCGGCA
ACAATTAATAGACTGGATGGAGGCGGATAAAGTTGCAGGACCACTTCTGCGCTCGGCCCTTCCGGCTGGC
TGGTTTATTGCTGATAAATCTGGAGCCGGTGAGCGTGGAAGCCGCGGTATCATTGCAGCACTGGGGCCAG
ATGGTAAGCCCTCCCGTATCGTAGTTATCTACACGACGGGGAGTCAGGCAACTATGGATGAACGAAATAG
ACAGATCGCTGAGATAGGTGCCTCACTGATTAAGCATTGGTAACTGTCAGACCAAGTTTACTCATATATA
CTTTAGATTGATTTAAAACTTCATTTTTAATTTAAAAGGATCTAGGTGAAGATCCTTTTTGATAATCTCA
TGACCAAAATCCCTTAACGTGAGTTTTCGTTCCACTGAGCGTCAGACCCCGTAGAAAAGATCAAAGGATC
TTCTTGAGATCCTTTTTTTCTGCGCGTAATCTGCTGCTTGCAAACAAAAAAACCACCGCTACCAGCGGTG
GTTTGTTTGCCGGATCAAGAGCTACCAACTCTTTTTCCGAAGGTAACTGGCTTCAGCAGAGCGCAGATAC
CAAATACTGTTCTTCTAGTGTAGCCGTAGTTAGGCCACCACTTCAAGAACTCTGTAGCACCGCCTACATA
CCTCGCTCTGCTAATCCTGTTACCAGTGGCTGCTGCCAGTGGCGATAAGTCGTGTCTTACCGGGTTGGAC
TCAAGACGATAGTTACCGGATAAGGCGCAGCGGTCGGGCTGAACGGGGGGTTCGTGCACACAGCCCAGCT
TGGAGCGAACGACCTACACCGAACTGAGATACCTACAGCGTGAGCTATGAGAAAGCGCCACGCTTCCCGA
AGGGAGAAAGGCGGACAGGTATCCGGTAAGCGGCAGGGTCGGAACAGGAGAGCGCACGAGGGAGCTTCCA
GGGGGAAACGCCTGGTATCTTTATAGTCCTGTCGGGTTTCGCCACCTCTGACTTGAGCGTCGATTTTTGT
GATGCTCGTCAGGGGGGCGGAGCCTATGGAAAAACGCCAGCAACGCGGCCTTTTTACGGTTCCTGGCCTT
TTGCTGGCCTTTTGCTCACATGT
